>Addgene plasmid #144694 | TFORF3218 | addgene full sequence | sequence record 350850 | Addgene NGS Result
GGCTCCGGTGCCCGTCAGTGGGCAGAGCGCACATCGCCCACAGTCCCCGAGAAGTTGGGGGGAGGGGTCG
GCAATTGAACCGGTGCCTAGAGAAGGTGGCGCGGGGTAAACTGGGAAAGTGATGTCGTGTACTGGCTCCG
CCTTTTTCCCGAGGGTGGGGGAGAACCGTATATAAGTGCAGTAGTCGCCGTGAACGTTCTTTTTCGCAAC
GGGTTTGCCGCCAGAACACAGGTAAGTGCCGTGTGTGGTTCCCGCGGGCCTGGCCTCTTTACGGGTTATG
GCCCTTGCGTGCCTTGAATTACTTCCACCTGGCTGCAGTACGTGATTCTTGATCCCGAGCTTCGGGTTGG
AAGTGGGTGGGAGAGTTCGAGGCCTTGCGCTTAAGGAGCCCCTTCGCCTCGTGCTTGAGTTGAGGCCTGG
CCTGGGCGCTGGGGCCGCCGCGTGCGAATCTGGTGGCACCTTCGCGCCTGTCTCGCTGCTTTCGATAAGT
CTCTAGCCATTTAAAATTTTTGATGACCTGCTGCGACGCTTTTTTTCTGGCAAGATAGTCTTGTAAATGC
GGGCCAAGATCTGCACACTGGTATTTCGGTTTTTGGGGCCGCGGGCGGCGACGGGGCCCGTGCGTCCCAG
CGCACATGTTCGGCGAGGCGGGGCCTGCGAGCGCGGCCACCGAGAATCGGACGGGGGTAGTCTCAAGCTG
GCCGGCCTGCTCTGGTGCCTGGCCTCGCGCCGCCGTGTATCGCCCCGCCCTGGGCGGCAAGGCTGGCCCG
GTCGGCACCAGTTGCGTGAGCGGAAAGATGGCCGCTTCCCGGCCCTGCTGCAGGGAGCTCAAAATGGAGG
ACGCGGCGCTCGGGAGAGCGGGCGGGTGAGTCACCCACACAAAGGAAAAGGGCCTTTCCGTCCTCAGCCG
TCGCTTCATGTGACTCCACGGAGTACCGGGCGCCGTCCAGGCACCTCGATTAGTTCTCGAGCTTTTGGAG
TACGTCGTCTTTAGGTTGGGGGGAGGGGTTTTATGCGATGGAGTTTCCCCACACTGAGTGGGTGGAGACT
GAAGTTAGGCCAGCTTGGCACTTGATGTAATTCTCCTTGGAATTTGCCCTTTTTGAGTTTGGATCTTGGT
TCATTCTCAAGCCTCAGACAGTGGTTCAAAGTTTTTTTCTTCCATTTCAGGTGTCGTGAGGCTAGCATCG
ATTGATCAACAAGTTTGTACAAAAAAGTTGGCATGGGTCCAGTCATGCCTCCCAGTAAGAAGCCAGAAAG
CTCAGGAATTAGTGTCTCCAGTGGACTGAGTCAGTGTTACGGGGGCAGCGGTTTCTCCAAGGCCCTTCAG
GAAGACGATGACCTCGACTTTTCTCTGCCTGACATCCGATTAGAAGAGGGGGCCATGGAAGATGAAGAGC
TGACCAACCTGAACTGGCTGCACGAGAGCAAGAACTTGCTGAAGAGCTTTGGGGAGTCGGTCCTCAGGAG
TGTCAGCCCCGTCCAGGACCTGGACGATGACACCCCCCCATCCCCTGCCCACTCTGACATGCCCTACGAT
GCCAGGCAGAACCCCAACTGCAAACCCCCCTACTCCTTCAGCTGCCTCATATTTATGGCCATCGAGGACT
CTCCAACCAAGCGCCTGCCAGTGAAGGATATCTACAACTGGATCTTGGAACATTTTCCGTATTTTGCAAA
TGCACCTACTGGGTGGAAAAACTCAGTGAGACACAATTTATCATTGAATAAGTGTTTTAAGAAAGTGGAC
AAAGAGAGGAGTCAGAGTATTGGGAAAGGGTCGTTGTGGTGCATAGACCCAGAGTATAGACAAAATCTAA
TTCAGGCTTTGAAAAAGACACCTTATCACCCACACCCACACGTGTTCAATACACCTCCCACCTGTCCTCA
GGCATATCAAAGCACATCAGGTCCACCCATCTGGCCGGGCAGTACCTTCTTCAAGAGAAATGGAGCCCTT
CTCCAAGTTCCTCCAGGAGTGATCCAAAATGGAGCGCGGGTCCTGAGCCGAGGGCTGTTTCCTGGCGTGC
GGCCGCTGCCAATCACTCCCATTGGGGTGACAGCGGCCATGAGGAATGGCATCACCAGCTGCCGGATGCG
GACTGAGAGTGAGCCATCTTGTGGCTCCCCAGTGGTCAGCGGAGACCCCAAGGAGGATCACAACTACAGC
AGTGCCAAGTCCTCCAACGCCCGGAGCACCTCGCCCACCAGCGACTCCATCTCCTCCTCCTCCTCCTCAG
CCGACGACCACTATGAGTTTGCCACCAAGGGGAGCCAGGAGGGCAGCGAGGGCAGCGAGGGGAGCTTCCG
GAGCCACGAGAGCCCCAGCGACACGGAAGAGGACGACAGGAAGCACAGCCAGAAGGAGCCCAAGGATTCT
CTGGGGGACAGCGGGTACGCATCCCAGCACAAGAAGCGCCAGCACTTCGCCAAGGCCAGGAAGGTCCCCA
GCGACACACTGCCCCTCAAAAAGAGACGCACCGAAAAGCCCCCCGAGAGCGATGATGAGGAGATGAAAGA
AGCGGCAGGGTCCCTCCTGCACTTAGCAGGGATCCGGTCCTGTTTGAATAACATCACCAATCGGACGGCA
AAGGGGCAGAAAGAGCAAAAGGAAACCACAAAAAATTACCCAACTTTCTTGTACAAAGTGGTTGATATCG
GTAAGCCTATCCCTAACCCTCTCCTCGGTCTCGATTCTACGTAGTAATGAACTAGTCCGTAACTTGAAAG
TATTTCGATTTCTTGGCTTTATATATCTTGTGGAAAGGACGAAGGGATCATCGGATTTCCATGCCTACGC
GTTAAGTCGACAATCAACCTCTGGATTACAAAATTTGTGAAAGATTGACTGGTATTCTTAACTATGTTGC
TCCTTTTACGCTATGTGGATACGCTGCTTTAATGCCTTTGTATCATGCTATTGCTTCCCGTATGGCTTTC
ATTTTCTCCTCCTTGTATAAATCCTGGTTGCTGTCTCTTTATGAGGAGTTGTGGCCCGTTGTCAGGCAAC
GTGGCGTGGTGTGCACTGTGTTTGCTGACGCAACCCCCACTGGTTGGGGCATTGCCACCACCTGTCAGCT
CCTTTCCGGGACTTTCGCTTTCCCCCTCCCTATTGCCACGGCGGAACTCATCGCCGCCTGCCTTGCCCGC
TGCTGGACAGGGGCTCGGCTGTTGGGCACTGACAATTCCGTGGTGTTGTCGGGGAAATCATCGTCCTTTC
CTTGGCTGCTCGCCTGTGTTGCCACCTGGATTCTGCGCGGGACGTCCTTCTGCTACGTCCCTTCGGCCCT
CAATCCAGCGGACCTTCCTTCCCGCGGCCTGCTGCCGGCTCTGCGGCCTCTTCCGCGTCTTCGCCTTCGC
CCTCAGACGAGTCGGATCTCCCTTTGGGCCGCCTCCCCGCGTCGACTTTAAGACCAATGACTTACAAGGC
AGCTGTAGATCTTAGCCACTTTTTAAAAGAAAAGGGGGGACTGGAAGGGCTAATTCACTCCCAACGAAGA
CAAGATCTGCTTTTTGCTTGTACTGGGTCTCTCTGGTTAGACCAGATCTGAGCCTGGGAGCTCTCTGGCT
AACTAGGGAACCCACTGCTTAAGCCTCAATAAAGCTTGCCTTGAGTGCTTCAAGTAGTGTGTGCCCGTCT
GTTGTGTGACTCTGGTAACTAGAGATCCCTCAGACCCTTTTAGTCAGTGTGGAAAATCTCTAGCAGTACG
TATAGTAGTTCATGTCATCTTATTATTCAGTATTTATAACTTGCAAAGAAATGAATATCAGAGAGTGAGA
GGAACTTGTTTATTGCAGCTTATAATGGTTACAAATAAAGCAATAGCATCACAAATTTCACAAATAAAGC
ATTTTTTTCACTGCATTCTAGTTGTGGTTTGTCCAAACTCATCAATGTATCTTATCATGTCTGGCTCTAG
CTATCCCGCCCCTAACTCCGCCCATCCCGCCCCTAACTCCGCCCAGTTCCGCCCATTCTCCGCCCCATGG
CTGACTAATTTTTTTTATTTATGCAGAGGCCGAGGCCGCCTCGGCCTCTGAGCTATTCCAGAAGTAGTGA
GGAGGCTTTTTTGGAGGCCTAGGGACGTACCCAATTCGCCCTATAGTGAGTCGTATTACGCGCGCTCACT
GGCCGTCGTTTTACAACGTCGTGACTGGGAAAACCCTGGCGTTACCCAACTTAATCGCCTTGCAGCACAT
CCCCCTTTCGCCAGCTGGCGTAATAGCGAAGAGGCCCGCACCGATCGCCCTTCCCAACAGTTGCGCAGCC
TGAATGGCGAATGGG
[124 nt withheld, positions 4286-4409]
C
[91 nt withheld, positions 4411-4501]
A
[49 nt withheld, positions 4503-4551]
CCTTTGACGTTGGAGTCCACGTTCTTT
[37 nt withheld, positions 4579-4615]
ACCCTATCTCGGTCTATTCTTTTGATTTATAAGGGATTTTGCCGATTTCGGCCTATTGGTTAAAAAATGA
GCTGATTTAACAAAAATTTAACGCGAATTTTAACAAAATATTAACGCTTACAATTTAGGTGGCACTTTTC
GGGGAAATGTGCGCGGAACCCCTATTTGTTTATTTTTCTAAATACATTCAAATATGTATCCGCTCATGAG
ACAATAACCCTGATAAATGCTTCAATAATATTGAAAAAGGAAGAGTATGAGTATTCAACATTTCCGTGTC
GCCCTTATTCCCTTTTTTGCGGCATTTTGCCTTCCTGTTTTTGCTCACCCAGAAACGCTGGTGAAAGTAA
AAGATGCTGAAGATCAGTTGGGTGCACGAGTGGGTTACATCGAACTGGATCTCAACAGCGGTAAGATCCT
TGAGAGTTTTCGCCCCGAAGAACGTTTTCCAATGATGAGCACTTTTAAAGTTCTGCTATGTGGCGCGGTA
TTATCCCGTATTGACGCCGGGCAAGAGCAACTCGGTCGCCGCATACACTATTCTCAGAATGACTTGGTTG
AGTACTCACCAGTCACAGAAAAGCATCTTACGGATGGCATGACAGTAAGAGAATTATGCAGTGCTGCCAT
AACCATGAGTGATAACACTGCGGCCAACTTACTTCTGACAACGATCGGAGGACCGAAGGAGCTAACCGCT
TTTTTGCACAACATGGGGGATCATGTAACTCGCCTTGATCGTTGGGAACCGGAGCTGAATGAAGCCATAC
CAAACGACGAGCGTGACACCACGATGCCTGTAGCAATGGCAACAACGTTGCGCAAACTATTAACTGGCGA
ACTACTTACTCTAGCTTCCCGGCAACAATTAATAGACTGGATGGAGGCGGATAAAGTTGCAGGACCACTT
CTGCGCTCGGCCCTTCCGGCTGGCTGGTTTATTGCTGATAAATCTGGAGCCGGTGAGCGTGGGTCTCGCG
GTATCATTGCAGCACTGGGGCCAGATGGTAAGCCCTCCCGTATCGTAGTTATCTACACGACGGGGAGTCA
GGCAACTATGGATGAACGAAATAGACAGATCGCTGAGATAGGTGCCTCACTGATTAAGCATTGGTAACTG
TCAGACCAAGTTTACTCATATATACTTTAGATTGATTTAAAACTTCATTTTTAATTTAAAAGGATCTAGG
TGAAGATCCTTTTTGATAATCTCATGACCAAAATCCCTTAACGTGAGTTTTCGTTCCACTGAGCGTCAGA
CCCCGTAGAAAAGATCAAAGGATCTTCTTGAGATCCTTTTTTTCTGCGCGTAATCTGCTGCTTGCAAACA
AAAAAACCACCGCTACCAGCGGTGGTTTGTTTGCCGGATCAAGAGCTACCAACTCTTTTTCCGAAGGTAA
CTGGCTTCAGCAGAGCGCAGATACCAAATACTGTTCTTCTAGTGTAGCCGTAGTTAGGCCACCACTTCAA
GAACTCTGTAGCACCGCCTACATACCTCGCTCTGCTAATCCTGTTACCAGTGGCTGCTGCCAGTGGCGAT
AAGTCGTGTCTTACCGGGTTGGACTCAAGACGATAGTTACCGGATAAGGCGCAGCGGTCGGGCTGAACGG
GGGGTTCGTGCACACAGCCCAGCTTGGAGCGAACGACCTACACCGAACTGAGATACCTACAGCGTGAGCT
ATGAGAAAGCGCCACGCTTCCCGAAGGGAGAAAGGCGGACAGGTATCCGGTAAGCGGCAGGGTCGGAACA
GGAGAGCGCACGAGGGAGCTTCCAGGGGGAAACGCCTGGTATCTTTATAGTCCTGTCGGGTTTCGCCACC
TCTGACTTGAGCGTCGATTTTTGTGATGCTCGTCAGGGGGGCGGAGCCTATGGAAAAACGCCAGCAACGC
GGCCTTTTTACGGTTCCTGGCCTTTTGCTGGCCTTTTGCTCACATGTTCTTTCCTGCGTTATCCCCTGAT
TCTGTGGATAACCGTATTACCGCCTTTGAGTGAGCTGATACCGCTCGCCGCAGCCGAACGACCGAGCGCA
GCGAGTCAGTGAGCGAGGAAGCGGAAGAGCGCCCAATACGCAAACCGCCTCTCCCCGCGCGTTGGCCGAT
TCATTAATGCAGCTGGCACGACAGGTTTCCCGACTGGAAAGCGGGCAGTGAGCGCAACGCAATTAATGTG
AGTTAGCTCACTCATTAGGCACCCCAGGCTTTACACTTTATGCTTCCGGCTCGTATGTTGTGTGGAATTG
TGAGCGGATAACAATTTCACACAGGAAACAGCTATGACCATGATTACGCCAAGCGCGCAATTAACCCTCA
CTAAAGGGAACAAAAGCTGGAGCTGCAAGCTTAATGTAGTCTTATGCAATACTCTTGTAGTCTTGCAACA
TGGTAACGATGAGTTAGCAACATGCCTTACAAGGAGAGAAAAAGCACCGTGCATGCCGATTGGTGGAAGT
AAGGTGGTACGATCGTGCCTTATTAGGAAGGCAACAGACGGGTCTGACATGGATTGGACGAACCACTGAA
TTGCCGCATTGCAGAGATATTGTATTTAAGTGCCTAGCTCGATACATAAACGGGTCTCTCTGGTTAGACC
AGATCTGAGCCTGGGAGCTCTCTGGCTAACTAGGGAACCCACTGCTTAAGCCTCAATAAAGCTTGCCTTG
AGTGCTTCAAGTAGTGTGTGCCCGTCTGTTGTGTGACTCTGGTAACTAGAGATCCCTCAGACCCTTTTAG
TCAGTGTGGAAAATCTCTAGCAGTGGCGCCCGAACAGGGACTTGAAAGCGAAAGGGAAACCAGAGGAGCT
CTCTCGACGCAGGACTCGGCTTGCTGAAGCGCGCACGGCAAGAGGCGAGGGGCGGCGACTGGTGAGTACG
CCAAAAATTTTGACTAGCGGAGGCTAGAAGGAGAGAGATGGGTGCGAGAGCGTCAGTATTAAGCGGGGGA
GAATTAGATCGCGATGGGAAAAAATTCGGTTAAGGCCAGGGGGAAAGAAAAAATATAAATTAAAACATAT
AGTATGGGCAAGCAGGGAGCTAGAACGATTCGCAGTTAATCCTGGCCTGTTAGAAACATCAGAAGGCTGT
AGACAAATACTGGGACAGCTACAACCATCCCTTCAGACAGGATCAGAAGAACTTAGATCATTATATAATA
CAGTAGCAACCCTCTATTGTGTGCATCAAAGGATAGAGATAAAAGACACCAAGGAAGCTTTAGACAAGAT
AGAGGAAGAGCAAAACAAAAGTAAGACCACCGCACAGCAAGCGGCCGCTGATCTTCAGACCTGGAGGAGG
AGATATGAGGGACAATTGGAGAAGTGAATTATATAAATATAAAGTAGTAAAAATTGAACCATTAGGAGTA
GCACCCACCAAGGCAAAGAGAAGAGTGGTGCAGAGAGAAAAAAGAGCAGTGGGAATAGGAGCTTTGTTCC
TTGGGTTCTTGGGAGCAGCAGGAAGCACTATGGGCGCAGCGTCAATGACGCTGACGGTACAGGCCAGACA
ATTATTGTCTGGTATAGTGCAGCAGCAGAACAATTTGCTGAGGGCTATTGAGGCGCAACAGCATCTGTTG
CAACTCACAGTCTGGGGCATCAAGCAGCTCCAGGCAAGAATCCTGGCTGTGGAAAGATACCTAAAGGATC
AACAGCTCCTGGGGATTTGGGGTTGCTCTGGAAAACTCATTTGCACCACTGCTGTGCCTTGGAATGCTAG
TTGGAGTAATAAATCTCTGGAACAGATTTGGAATCACACGACCTGGATGGAGTGGGACAGAGAAATTAAC
AATTACACAAGCTTAATACACTCCTTAATTGAAGAATCGCAAAACCAGCAAGAAAAGAATGAACAAGAAT
TATTGGAATTAGATAAATGGGCAAGTTTGTGGAATTGGTTTAACATAACAAATTGGCTGTGGTATATAAA
ATTATTCATAATGATAGTAGGAGGCTTGGTAGGTTTAAGAATAGTTTTTGCTGTACTTTCTATAGTGAAT
AGAGTTAGGCAGGGATATTCACCATTATCGTTTCAGACCCACCTCCCAACCCCGAGGGGACCCATGCATT
GCATCTCAATTAGTCAGCAACCAGGTGTGGAAAGTCCCCAGGCTCCCCAGCAGGCAGAAGTATGCAAAGC
ATGCGTCTCAATTAGTCAGCAACCATAGTCCCGCCCCTAACTCCGCCCATCCCGCCCCTAACTCCGCCCA
GTTCCGCCCATTCTCCGCCCCATGGCTGACTAATTTTTTTTATTTATGCAGAGGCCGAGGCCGCCTCGGC
CTCTGAGCTATTCCAGAAGTAGTGAGGAGGCTTTTTTGGAGGCCTAGGCTTTTGCAAAAAGCTTTCTAGA
GGTACCACCGGAGCTTACCATGACCGAGTACAAGCCCACGGTGCGCCTCGCCACCCGCGACGACGTCCCC
AGGGCCGTACGCACCCTCGCCGCCGCGTTCGCCGACTACCCCGCCACGCGCCACACCGTCGATCCGGACC
GCCACATCGAGCGGGTCACCGAGCTGCAAGAACTCTTCCTCACGCGCGTCGGGCTCGACATCGGCAAGGT
GTGGGTCGCGGACGACGGCGCCGCCGTGGCGGTCTGGACCACGCCGGAGAGCGTCGAAGCGGGGGCGGTG
TTCGCCGAGATCGGCCCGCGCATGGCCGAGTTGAGCGGTTCCCGGCTGGCCGCGCAGCAACAGATGGAAG
GCCTCCTGGCGCCGCACCGGCCCAAGGAGCCCGCGTGGTTCCTGGCCACCGTCGGCGTCTCGCCCGACCA
CCAGGGCAAGGGTCTGGGCAGCGCCGTCGTGCTCCCCGGAGTGGAGGCGGCCGAGCGCGCCGGGGTGCCC
GCCTTCCTGGAGACCTCCGCGCCCCGCAACCTCCCCTTCTACGAGCGGCTCGGCTTCACCGTCACCGCCG
ACGTCGAGGTGCCCGAAGGACCGCGCACCTGGTGCATGACCCGCAAGCCCGGTGCCAGTTAACGAATTCT
AGATCTTGAGACAAATGGCAGTATTCATCCACAATTTTAAAAGAAAAGGGGGGATTGGGGGGTACAGTGC
AGGGGAAAGAATAGTAGACATAATAGCAACAGACATACAAACTAAAGAATTACAAAAACAAATTACAAAA
ATTCAAAATTTTCGGGTTTATTACAGGGACAGCAGAGATCCACTTTGGCGCCGGCTCGAGGCCTGCAGGT
GCAAAGATGGATAAAGTTTTAAACAGAGAGGAATCTTTGCAGCTAATGGACCTTCTAGGTCTTGAAAGGA
GTGGGAATT
Features (pLannotate 1.2.2; 34 found; start..end, strand, type, name):
      1..1179    +  promoter       EF-1α promoter: strong constitutive promoter for human elongation factor EF-1α
   1200..1217    +  protein_bind   attB1 (fragment): mutant version of attB; core recombination site for the Gateway® BP reaction BP Clonase™
   1223..2626    +  CDS            FOXN3: FOXN3_HUMAN - Also known as C14orf116, CHES1. Experimental evidence at protein level: Swiss-Prot protein existence level 1. Acts as a transcriptional repressor. May be involved in DNA damage-inducible cell cycle arrests (checkpoints). From Homo sapiens (Human).
   2628..2652    -  protein_bind   attB2: mutant version of attB; recombination site for the Gateway® BP reaction BP Clonase™
   2660..2701    +  CDS            V5 tag: epitope tag from simian virus 5
   2717..2770    +  promoter       U6 promoter (fragment): RNA polymerase III promoter for human U6 snRNA
   2812..3400    +  misc_feature   WPRE: woodchuck hepatitis virus posttranscriptional regulatory element
   3451..3470    +  misc_feature   cPPT/CTS (fragment): central polypurine tract and central termination sequence of HIV-1
   3472..3705    +  LTR            3' LTR (ΔU3): self-inactivating 3' long terminal repeat (LTR) from HIV-1
   3783..3904    +  polyA_signal   SV40 poly(A) signal: SV40 polyadenylation signal
   3944..4079    +  rep_origin     SV40 ori: SV40 origin of replication
   4100..4118    -  promoter       T7 promoter: promoter for bacteriophage T7 RNA polymerase
   4126..4281    +  CDS            lacZα (fragment): LacZα fragment of β-galactosidase; lacZ fragment
   4286..4714    +  rep_origin     f1 ori (sequence partly withheld): f1 bacteriophage origin of replication; arrow indicates direction of (+) strand synthesis
   4767..4871    +  promoter       AmpR promoter: bla
   4872..5732    +  CDS            AmpR: β-lactamase; bla; confers resistance to ampicillin, carbenicillin, and related antibiotics
   5903..6491    +  rep_origin     ori: high-copy-number ColE1/pMB1/pBR322/pUC origin of replication
   6674..6766    +  CDS            lacI (fragment): lac repressor; lacI; The lac repressor binds to the lac operator to inhibit transcription in E. coli. This inhibition can be relieved by adding lactose or isopropyl-β-D-thiogalactopyranoside (IPTG).
   6779..6800    +  protein_bind   CAP binding site: CAP binding activates transcription in the presence of cAMP. E. coli catabolite activator protein
   6815..6845    +  promoter       lac promoter: promoter for the E. coli lac operon
   6853..6869    +  protein_bind   lac operator: The lac repressor binds to the lac operator to inhibit transcription in E. coli. This inhibition can be relieved by adding lactose or isopropyl-β-D-thiogalactopyranoside (IPTG). lac repressor encoded by lacI
   6914..6932    +  promoter       T3 promoter: promoter for bacteriophage T3 RNA polymerase
   6960..7186    +  promoter       RSV promoter: Rous sarcoma virus enhancer/promoter
   7187..7367    +  LTR            5' LTR (truncated): truncated 5' long terminal repeat (LTR) from HIV-1
   7414..7539    +  misc_feature   HIV-1 Ψ: packaging signal of human immunodeficiency virus type 1
   7523..7886    +  CDS            HIV-1 gag (fragment): gag protein from human immunodeficiency virus 1; gag
   8032..8265    +  misc_feature   RRE: The Rev response element (RRE) of HIV-1 allows for Rev-dependent mRNA export from the nucleus to the cytoplasm.
   8642..8668    +  CDS            Rev (fragment): human immunodeficiency virus 1 (HIV-1) Rev protein; rev; enhances nuclear export of unspliced and incompletely spliced viral mRNAs
   8675..8698    +  promoter       SV40 promoter (fragment): SV40 early promoter
   8699..8770    +  promoter       SV40 promoter (fragment): SV40 enhancer and early promoter
   8794..8929    +  rep_origin     SV40 ori: SV40 origin of replication
   8975..9571    +  CDS            PuroR (fragment): puromycin N-acetyltransferase; pac from Streptomyces; confers resistance to puromycin
   9620..9737    +  misc_feature   cPPT/CTS: central polypurine tract and central termination sequence of HIV-1
   9802..9868    +  CDS            small t antigen (fragment): SV40 (simian virus 40) small t antigen
