[The description below was written by a language model from this plasmid's Addgene catalogue record and pLannotate feature annotations shown in this document.]
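Description:
TFORF3218 is a lentiviral mammalian expression plasmid built on the pLX_TRC317 backbone, one member of a barcoded transcription factor ORF collection. It is propagated in E. coli through a high-copy ColE1/pUC-type origin with ampicillin selection (AmpR under its own promoter), and the backbone also carries an f1 origin and remnants of a lac/lacZα cloning region flanked by T3 and T7 promoters. The annotated full sequence is 9,874 nt. The depositor notes that the plasmid can recombine in bacteria.

The payload is the human FOXN3 open reading frame (also known as CHES1), a forkhead-family factor annotated as a transcriptional repressor possibly involved in DNA damage checkpoints, corresponding to the reference transcript cited by the depositor. It was introduced by Gateway cloning, so it sits between attB1 and attB2 sites downstream of the strong constitutive EF-1α promoter and is fused at its C terminus to a V5 epitope tag for detection. A WPRE follows to enhance transcript expression. The record states that each ORF in the collection is paired with a unique 24-bp barcode, although the barcode is not annotated in the feature table.

The viral framework is third-generation in style: an RSV promoter drives a truncated HIV-1 5' LTR, followed by the Ψ packaging signal, a gag fragment, the RRE and a cPPT/CTS, with a self-inactivating ΔU3 3' LTR and an SV40 poly(A) signal at the end. An SV40 promoter-driven puromycin resistance cassette within the proviral region allows selection of transduced cells. The construct is intended for FOXN3 overexpression, individually or in pooled screens where barcodes identify the transcription factor delivered to each cell.
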