Addgene plasmid #144694: TFORF3218
Purpose: Lentiviral vector for overexpressing transcription factor ORFs with unique 24-bp barcodes. Barcodes facilitate identification of transcription factors in pooled screens.
Depositing lab: Feng Zhang. Depositing organization: Broad Institute. Publication: A transcription factor atlas of directed differentiation. Joung J, Ma S, Tay T, Geiger-Schuller KR, Kirchgatterer PC, Verdine VK, Guo B, Arias-Garcia MA, Allen WE, Singh A, Kuksenko O, Abudayyeh OO, Gootenberg JS, Fu Z, Macrae RK, Buenrostro JD, Regev A, Zhang F. Cell. 2023 Jan 5;186(1):209-229.e26. doi: 10.1016/j.cell.2022.11.026. PubMed 36608654.
Backbone
  Vector backbone: pLX_TRC317
  Backbone manufacturer: Broad Institute Genetic Perturbation Platform
  Backbone size w/o insert (bp): 8264
  Vector type: Mammalian Expression, Lentiviral
  Selectable markers: Puromycin
Growth in bacteria
  Bacterial resistance: Ampicillin, 100 μg/mL
  Growth temperature: 37°C
  Growth strain: NEB Stable
  Copy number: High Copy
Gene/Insert
  Gene/Insert name: FOXN3
  Species: H. sapiens (human)
  Insert size (bp): 1610
  Entrez Gene: FOXN3 (a.k.a. C14orf116, CHES1, PRO1635)
  Promoter: EF1a
  Tag / fusion protein: V5 (C terminal on insert)
  Cloning method: Gateway Cloning
  Sequencing primers: 5′ GGGTGGAGACTGAAGTTAGGCCAG; 3′ CACATAGCGTAAAAGGAGCAACATAG
Resource information
  A portion of this plasmid was derived from a plasmid made by: Broad Institute Genetic Perturbation Platform
Terms and licenses: Academic/Nonprofit Terms; Industry Terms: Not Available to Industry
Depositor comments: NM_005197.3 Please test multiple small colonies in case of plasmid recombination. To make this collection available in a timely manner, a portion of this collection was not fully sequenced by Addgene. If an Addgene verified full plasmid sequence is not available, please contact us prior to placing an order to request the full sequence.
How to cite: TFORF3218 was a gift from Feng Zhang (Addgene plasmid # 144694 ; http://n2t.net/addgene:144694 ; RRID:Addgene_144694)
