>Addgene plasmid #144694 | TFORF3218 | depositor partial sequence | sequence record 286197 | Insert
ATCGATTGATCAACAAGTTTGTACAAAAAAGTTGGCATGGGTCCAGTCATGCCTCCCAGTAAGAAGCCAG
AAAGCTCAGGAATTAGTGTCTCCAGTGGACTGAGTCAGTGTTACGGGGGCAGCGGTTTCTCCAAGGCCCT
TCAGGAAGACGATGACCTCGACTTTTCTCTGCCTGACATCCGATTAGAAGAGGGGGCCATGGAAGATGAA
GAGCTGACCAACCTGAACTGGCTGCACGAGAGCAAGAACTTGCTGAAGAGCTTTGGGGAGTCGGTCCTCA
GGAGTGTCAGCCCCGTCCAGGACCTGGACGATGACACCCCCCCATCCCCTGCCCACTCTGACATGCCCTA
CGATGCCAGGCAGAACCCCAACTGCAAACCCCCCTACTCCTTCAGCTGCCTCATATTTATGGCCATCGAG
GACTCTCCAACCAAGCGCCTGCCAGTGAAGGATATCTACAACTGGATCTTGGAACATTTTCCGTATTTTG
CAAATGCACCTACTGGGTGGAAAAACTCAGTGAGACACAATTTATCATTGAATAAGTGTTTTAAGAAAGT
GGACAAAGAGAGGAGTCAGAGTATTGGGAAAGGGTCGTTGTGGTGCATAGACCCAGAGTATAGACAAAAT
CTAATTCAGGCTTTGAAAAAGACACCTTATCACCCACACCCACACGTGTTCAATACACCTCCCACCTGTC
CTCAGGCATATCAAAGCACATCAGGTCCACCCATCTGGCCGGGCAGTACCTTCTTCAAGAGAAATGGAGC
CCTTCTCCAAGTTCCTCCAGGAGTGATCCAAAATGGAGCGCGGGTCCTGAGCCGAGGGCTGTTTCCTGGC
GTGCGGCCGCTGCCAATCACTCCCATTGGGGTGACAGCGGCCATGAGGAATGGCATCACCAGCTGCCGGA
TGCGGACTGAGAGTGAGCCATCTTGTGGCTCCCCAGTGGTCAGCGGAGACCCCAAGGAGGATCACAACTA
CAGCAGTGCCAAGTCCTCCAACGCCCGGAGCACCTCGCCCACCAGCGACTCCATCTCCTCCTCCTCCTCC
TCAGCCGACGACCACTATGAGTTTGCCACCAAGGGGAGCCAGGAGGGCAGCGAGGGCAGCGAGGGGAGCT
TCCGGAGCCACGAGAGCCCCAGCGACACGGAAGAGGACGACAGGAAGCACAGCCAGAAGGAGCCCAAGGA
TTCTCTGGGGGACAGCGGGTACGCATCCCAGCACAAGAAGCGCCAGCACTTCGCCAAGGCCAGGAAGGTC
CCCAGCGACACACTGCCCCTCAAAAAGAGACGCACCGAAAAGCCCCCCGAGAGCGATGATGAGGAGATGA
AAGAAGCGGCAGGGTCCCTCCTGCACTTAGCAGGGATCCGGTCCTGTTTGAATAACATCACCAATCGGAC
GGCAAAGGGGCAGAAAGAGCAAAAGGAAACCACAAAAAATTACCCAACTTTCTTGTACAAAGTGGTTGAT
ATCGGTAAGCCTATCCCTAACCCTCTCCTCGGTCTCGATTCTACGTAGTAATGAACTAGTCCGTAACTTG
AAAGTATTTCGATTTCTTGGCTTTATATATCTTGTGGAAAGGACGAAGGGATCATCGGATTTCCATGCCT
