>Addgene plasmid #144694 | TFORF3218 | depositor partial sequence | sequence record 286198 | Barcode
AGGGATCATCGGATTTCCATGCCT
